>Addgene plasmid #45417 | pBbA5k-EPL54 | depositor full sequence | sequence record 64016 | pBbA5k-EPL54 sequence 9539 bps
ATGGCGAGTGGACTGGAGTCCAAGGGCAGGCAGTATGCGTTCATGTTCCTCACCGCACTGGCAGTAGCGG
GATGCGGAAAGCAGGAGGCGAAGGGGCCGGCCGCGCCGCCCGTGACCGAGGTTGGGGTCGTCAAGGTCGA
CCTCCACGACGTACCCGTCGCGTTCGAGTTCGTCGGGCAGACCGAGAGCTCGCAGCAGGTTGAAATCCGG
GCGCGGGTCAACGGTTTCCTGGAGCAACGGCTCTATACCGAAGGCACGATGGTCAAGGCGGGGCAGGTGC
TGTTCCGCATGGACCAGAAGCCATTCAAGGCCGCGCTGGACGCGGCCATGGCCGAACTGGCGCAGCAACA
GGCGCGCCTCACCACCGCGCGCCAGAACCTTGCCCGCGTGCGCCCGCTGGCGGCCAAGAATGCGTTGAGC
CAGAAGGATCTCGACGATTCCGTTGGGCAGGAGCAGGGCGCCGCCGCCGCGGTGGAGCAGGCCAAGGCCA
ACGTGACAAACGCCCGTCTGAATCTGGACTACACGACGATCACCGCGCCGGTCTCCGGGTTATCCAGCTA
CGCCAAGAAGCAGGTCGGTTCGTATATCGACGCGAGCAACAGCTTGCTGACTTATGTCGCCAAGCTCGAC
CCGATCTGGGTCAATTTCAGTTTGTCGGAGAACGAGGTCCTCCAGTACCAGTCCCAGCAAGCCTCCGGGC
AGTTGAAGATGCCGCCGCGCGGCTCGATGGAGGTGGAGATCGTCTTGGCGGATGGCGCGACCTATGGCAA
GCGTGGCCACATCACGTTTGCCGATGCATCGTTCAGCTCCGAGACTGGCACCTATCTGCTGCGCGCGGAA
TTCCCGAATACCGAAGGCGCGCTGCGTCCGGGGCAATTCGTGCGCGTTCGCGTGCTTGGCGCGGAGCGCA
CGCGCGCGATCACGGTGCCGCAGGCGGCCGTGGTGCAAGGGCAACGTGGACAGTTTGTCTGGACCGTCGG
CAAGGACAACAAGGCAGAGACCAGAGTGGTGGATGTCGGTGAATGGGCGCAGGGCAACTGGATTATCCGC
TCCGGCCTGCGCGAAGGCGATACCGTGGTGGTCGATGGCACGGTGCGCCTCGCTCCCGGCGCGCCCCTCA
AGCCAGTGGCCGCGCCTCCCCAGCCGGTGTCCACCGAACGGCCGCCTGGCTCCCCCGGCGCCGCGCCCAC
GCCAGCCTCGGCCCCAACCGCCGCCCCTGAGAAGGGGGCGACGTCATGAAGCTTTCACACTTCTTCATCG
ACCGTCCGATCTTCGCATCGGTCCTGTCGATCATCATTGTCGTTGGCGGTCTGGTTGCCATGGTCAACCT
GCCGATCGCGCAGTTCCCTGACATCACGCCCCCGACCATCACAGTGACCACGACCTATCCGGGCGCCAGC
TCGGACGTGGTGGCACAGAACGTCGCGGCCCCGATCGAGCAGCAGGTCAACGGCGCGGACAACATGCTGT
ATATGTCGTCCACCAGTTCGTCCACCGGCAACATGACGCTGACCGTCTACTTCGAGATCGGCACGGACCC
GTCACTGGCACAGGTGGACGTGCAGAACCGCGTGAACCTGGCGCTGCCGACGTTGCCGGACGCGGTGACC
AAGCAGGGCGTGAGCGTGCAGAAGCGTTCATCGGCCTTCATGATGGTGATCGCGGTCTATTCGCCGGATA
ACAGCTATCCGCAGACCTTCGTCGATAACTTCACGAACATCTATATTCTCGATGCGCTCAAGCGCATCCC
CGGTGCCAACCAGGCGTCGATCTTCGGCACGCCCGACTACGCCATGCGCATCTGGCTGAAGCCGGACCGG
ATGGCCCAGCTAGGCATCACCGTCGAGGACATCAAGAACGCGGTGGCCAACCAGAACGAGCAGTTCTCCG
CTGGCCGAATAGGACAGTCACCCACCGACGGGCCGGTCACACTGACCTTCCCGGTGACGACGAAGGGGCG
GATGACCGAGCCGGCCGAGTTCGAGAACATCATCCTGCGTGCCGCCTCGGGTGACGCGGCGCTGGTGCGC
CTCAAGGACGTCGGCCGTGCCGAACTGGGCTCCAAGGATTATTCGTTGCGCAGCCGCTACAAGGGCAAGA
CCGCCACGCTGCTGGCGGTCTATCAACAGCCGGGCGCCAACGCGCTGGCCGTGGCCGAGCAGGTCCGGAA
GACGCTGGAGGAAGTAAAGAAGAGCTTCCCGCCGGGCATGGAGTATGAAGTCGCGCTGGATACCACCGAG
TTTGTGCATGAGTCGATCAACGAGGTGGTGCATACGTTGCGCGACGCAGTGATCCTGGTGATCCTGGTCG
TGTTCCTGTTCCTGCAGAGCTTCCGCGCCACGCTGGTCCCGATTCTGGCCGTGCCGGTGTCGATCATCGG
CACGTTCATGGCCATGTCGGCGTTCGGCTTCTCGGTCAATATGCTGACGTTATTCGGGATGGTGCTGGCC
ATCGGCATTGTGGTGGACGACGCGATCGTCGTGATCGAGAACGTCGAACGGAACATGGTCGAGTTCAAGA
TGCCGCCCAAAGAGGCGGCCAAGCACGCCATGGACGAGGTGGGCGGCCCGGTGATCGCGATCGTGCTGGT
GCTGCTGGCCGTGTTCATCCCGGTGGCGTTCCTGTCCGGCATCACGGGCCAGTTGTACAAGCAGTTCGCC
ATTACGCTGGCGGTGTCGGTGCTGCTGTCCGGTGTCGTCGCGCTGACCTTGTCGCCGGCACTGGCGGCCA
TCCTGCTTAAACCGGGCTCCCACGAGAAGAATCGCTTCTTCCGCTGGTTCAACCGCAGTTTCGATCGGCT
CGTGGAAGGGTACGGCAGGGCGATCCAGCTCATCATCCGGCGCTCGGTGATATCGCTGGCAATCGTGGCC
GCGCTGATTGCAGTCAGCGTGCTGATGTTCATGCGCATCCCGTCGTCGTTCCTGCCGGTGGAAGACCAGG
GTTATCTGCTGGGCGCGGTGATCATGCCCGATGCGGCCAGCCTGGACCGCACGTCCGCGTTGTCCTCGCG
CGCCGCGGACTGGTTCTCCAAGCAGCCGGGCGTCAAGGCGGTGGCGGTACCGGACGGCTACAGCCTGATC
GACTCGCAGAACAAGTCCAATGCCGGCACGCTGTTTGTCACACTGAAGGGCTTTGGCGAGCGCGGCAAGG
GCGAAAGCGCGGCGGACCTGATCGCGAAGGCTAACAAGGAGTTCTCCACCTACCGCGAGGGAGTCGTGGT
GCCGGTCAATCCGCCATCGATCCCGGGCCTGGGTACGACCGGCGGCTTCGAGTTCTGGCTGCAAAGCACC
GGGGATGGCACGTATCCGCAACTCGAGGAACGCGTCAGGGCGTTTATCGCCAAGGCACATCAGCGGCCCG
AACTGCGCGGCGTGACCAGCACGATCAATACGCGCTCCAGACAGTTGCTGGTGGACCTCGACCGTGAGCG
CGCGGAAACACAGGGCGTGGCGGTGGAGTCGGTCTACTCGGCCTTGCAGACGATGTTCGGCTCGCTCTAC
GTCAGCCAGTTCCCGAAGAACAGTCGCCTGTTCCAGGTGATCCTGCAGGCGGAGCCCAAGTACCGTTCGC
GGCCCGACGACCTCGACAATGTCTACGTGCGTAATGCCAAGGGAGATATGGTCCCGATCAAGGCCGTGAC
GAATTCTCGCTGGGTCTCTGGCGCGGATCTGGTCACGCGGTTCAACAACTTCCCCGCAGCGAAGATTACT
GGCGACGCCGCACCGGGCTATAGCTCCGGGCAGGCGCTGGCAGCAATGGAAGAGGTAGCCCACGAAGTCC
TTGGCGAAGGCTACAGCTTTGCGTGGAGCGGACAGGCGTACGAAGAGAAGAAGGCAGGGTCCACCGCCGC
GCTGGTTTTCGCCTTCGCATTGCTGATGGTGTTCCTGATCCTGGCCGCGCAGTACGAGAAATGGTCGTTG
CCGCTGGGCGTGCTGCTGGCGGTGCCATTCGCGTTGTTTGGCGCGCTAATGGGCATCTTGCTGCGGGGTA
TGGAAAACGACGTGTACTTCCAGATCGGGTTGACCGTGCTGATCGCGCTGGCGGCCAAGAATGCCATCCT
GATCTTCGAGTTCGCCGTGGAAATGCAAGAGAAGGAAGGGCTGAGCCCGTTTGAGGCCGCGGTCAAGGCA
GCCAAGATGCGTCTGCGTCCGATCATCATGACTTCGCTGGCCTTCATCCTGGGTTGCGTGCCGCTGGCCA
TCGCCAGCGGGGCATCCGCTGCCAGCCGCCAGTCGCTCGGTACCGGCGTGATTGGCGGGATGCTTGGCGC
GACCGTCATCGCCATCTTCTTCATCCCGATGTTCTTCTGGGGCCTGGAGCAGCGCAGCGAGAAGAGGAAG
GGCAAGCAGCCGGCTTCAGGGGCTGGGACCGGGCCAGGGGCGGGGCCGGCGAGTGACACCGAGGCTACTC
CGGGAGGCACGTCATGAAGCGCCGCACGGTGTCCCGATTGATGCTTCTCGCCACGCTGGCCGCCGCCGGG
TGCGCGGTCGGGCCGGACTACGTTCGTCCGCCTGTCGATGTTCCGCAGGCCTACCGCTTCGCGGACGAAG
GTATCAGCGTGCCGCAGACACCGGCCACGTATTGGTGGTCGCAGATGAACGATCCGGTGCTGGACGGGCT
GATTGCCACAGCGCGGGCCAACAACAAGGACTTGCTGATTGCCGCGGCACGGGTCGAGGAGTACTACGGC
CGTGTCATGACCACCCGGTCTGGCCTGTTCCCTCAGGTGGGAATCGAGGCTGGCGGTGGGCGCCAGCGCA
TCAGCACCACCAATGGCACGGCGCTGCCGATCAACAACCCGTTCAACCAGACGCACGTCGCCGCCACCGC
ATCCTGGGAAATCGACCTGTTTGGCCGGATACGCCGCCTGACCGAGGCGGCCAAGGCTGACTGGCAGGCC
AGCGAACTGGCGCGTCGGAGCACGGAAATCTCGGTGGTCGCCGCGACTGCCAGCGCCTATATCACGCTGC
GGGATCTCGATAACCGCCTGCGTATCTCGCAAGAAACCCTGGAAAGCCGTCGGGGCGCGCTTGAGTTGTT
CCGGGAGCGCTTCCAGGGCGGCGTGGTCTCCGAGGTCGAGTTCGCGCAAGCGCGGTCGGAATACGCATCG
GCACTGACCTCGGTCGAGCAGTTCCGCCAGCAAGTCGCGCTGCAGGAGGATCTGCTGGCCGGTCTGCTGG
GCGAGAATCCGCGTGAAATTCCGCGCGGCAAGTCGATCTCCGAGTTGACCTTGCCGGGCGTGCCGGTCGG
CCTGCCTTCGACGTTACTGGAGCAGCGGCCGGACGTGCTCCTGGCCGAGCAGAATCTCGTGGCGGCCAAT
GCCCGCATCGGCGCCGCGCGTGCCGAATACTTCCCGACGATTTCGCTGACCGGCGCGTTCGGCGCTGCCA
GCACGGCACTGTCGGGGCTGTGGACCGGTCCGGCACGGGCCTGGTCGTTCGCAGGGCTCATCAGTATGCC
GATCTTCACCGGTGGCGCGATCGCCGGCGACGTCAAGCAGGCGGAGGCGATTCAGACGCAGTCGCTGCAG
GCCTACCAGCAATCCATCCAGACAGCGTTCCGGGAAGTGGCGGATGCGCTGGTCAGCGTGCAGCGTACGC
GCGATCAGCTCAATGCCAAGACCGACCAGGTCGATGCGCTGGGCCGTTACGCTTCGCTGGCACGAGATCG
CTACGAAGGCGGTTATACGAGCTATCTTGAAGTGCTGGATTCCGAGCGCGCGCTGTTCGCCGCGCAACTC
GACCAGTCCACCCTCATTGGTTCGGAGTTTGGCCAACTTGTCCAGCTCTACAAGGCGCTGGGTGGTGGCT
GGCCCGTGGAGTCGGAAGCAGCACAGGCGCCTCAGGCAAGCCTGAGTCAACCGGAAACCCGTAACAAGGA
GCATCATCACCATCACCACTGAGGATCCAAACTCGAGTAAGGATCTCCAGGCATCAAATAAAACGAAAGG
CTCAGTCGAAAGACTGGGCCTTTCGTTTTATCTGTTGTTTGTCGGTGAACGCTCTCTACTAGAGTCACAC
TGGCTCACCTTCGGGTGGGCCTTTCTGCGTTTATACCTAGGGATATATTCCGCTTCCTCGCTCACTGACT
CGCTACGCTCGGTCGTTCGACTGCGGCGAGCGGAAATGGCTTACGAACGGGGCGGAGATTTCCTGGAAGA
TGCCAGGAAGATACTTAACAGGGAAGTGAGAGGGCCGCGGCAAAGCCGTTTTTCCATAGGCTCCGCCCCC
CTGACAAGCATCACGAAATCTGACGCTCAAATCAGTGGTGGCGAAACCCGACAGGACTATAAAGATACCA
GGCGTTTCCCCCTGGCGGCTCCCTCGTGCGCTCTCCTGTTCCTGCCTTTCGGTTTACCGGTGTCATTCCG
CTGTTATGGCCGCGTTTGTCTCATTCCACGCCTGACACTCAGTTCCGGGTAGGCAGTTCGCTCCAAGCTG
GACTGTATGCACGAACCCCCCGTTCAGTCCGACCGCTGCGCCTTATCCGGTAACTATCGTCTTGAGTCCA
ACCCGGAAAGACATGCAAAAGCACCACTGGCAGCAGCCACTGGTAATTGATTTAGAGGAGTTAGTCTTGA
AGTCATGCGCCGGTTAAGGCTAAACTGAAAGGACAAGTTTTGGTGACTGCGCTCCTCCAAGCCAGTTACC
TCGGTTCAAAGAGTTGGTAGCTCAGAGAACCTTCGAAAAACCGCCCTGCAAGGCGGTTTTTTCGTTTTCA
GAGCAAGAGATTACGCGCAGACCAAAACGATCTCAAGAAGATCATCTTATTAATCAGATAAAATATTTCT
AGATTTCAGTGCAATTTATCTCTTCAAATGTAGCACCTGAAGTCAGCCCCATACGATATAAGTTGTTACT
AGTGCTTGGATTCTCACCAATAAAAAACGCCCGGCGGCAACCGAGCGTTCTGAACAAATCCAGATGGAGT
TCTGAGGTCATTACTGGATCTATCAACAGGAGTCCAAGCGAGCTCTCGAACCCCAGAGTCCCGCTCAGAA
GAACTCGTCAAGAAGGCGATAGAAGGCGATGCGCTGCGAATCGGGAGCGGCGATACCGTAAAGCACGAGG
AAGCGGTCAGCCCATTCGCCGCCAAGCTCTTCAGCAATATCACGGGTAGCCAACGCTATGTCCTGATAGC
GGTCCGCCACACCCAGCCGGCCACAGTCGATGAATCCAGAAAAGCGGCCATTTTCCACCATGATATTCGG
CAAGCAGGCATCGCCATGGGTCACGACGAGATCCTCGCCGTCGGGCATGCGCGCCTTGAGCCTGGCGAAC
AGTTCGGCTGGCGCGAGCCCCTGATGCTCTTCGTCCAGATCATCCTGATCGACAAGACCGGCTTCCATCC
GAGTACGTGCTCGCTCGATGCGATGTTTCGCTTGGTGGTCGAATGGGCAGGTAGCCGGATCAAGCGTATG
CAGCCGCCGCATTGCATCAGCCATGATGGATACTTTCTCGGCAGGAGCAAGGTGAGATGACAGGAGATCC
TGCCCCGGCACTTCGCCCAATAGCAGCCAGTCCCTTCCCGCTTCAGTGACAACGTCGAGCACAGCTGCGC
AAGGAACGCCCGTCGTGGCCAGCCACGATAGCCGCGCTGCCTCGTCCTGCAGTTCATTCAGGGCACCGGA
CAGGTCGGTCTTGACAAAAAGAACCGGGCGCCCCTGCGCTGACAGCCGGAACACGGCGGCATCAGAGCAG
CCGATTGTCTGTTGTGCCCAGTCATAGCCGAATAGCCTCTCCACCCAAGCGGCCGGAGAACCTGCGTGCA
ATCCATCTTGTTCAATCATGCGAAACGATCCTCATCCTGTCTCTTGATCAGATCATGATCCCCTGCGCCA
TCAGATCCTTGGCGGCAAGAAAGCCATCCAGTTTACTTTGCAGGGCTTCCCAACCTTACCAGAGGGCGCC
CCAGCTGGCAATTCCGACGTCGGTGCCTAATGAGTGAGCTAACTTACATTAATTGCGTTGCGCTCACTGC
CCGCTTTCCAGTCGGGAAACCTGTCGTGCCAGCTGCATTAATGAATCGGCCAACGCGCGGGGAGAGGCGG
TTTGCGTATTGGGCGCCAGGGTGGTTTTTCTTTTCACCAGTGAGACGGGCAACAGCTGATTGCCCTTCAC
CGCCTGGCCCTGAGAGAGTTGCAGCAAGCGGTCCACGCTGGTTTGCCCCAGCAGGCGAAAATCCTGTTTG
ATGGTGGTTAACGGCGGGATATAACATGAGCTGTCTTCGGTATCGTCGTATCCCACTACCGAGATGTCCG
CACCAACGCGCAGCCCGGACTCGGTAATGGCGCGCATTGCGCCCAGCGCCATCTGATCGTTGGCAACCAG
CATCGCAGTGGGAACGATGCCCTCATTCAGCATTTGCATGGTTTGTTGAAAACCGGACATGGCACTCCAG
TCGCCTTCCCGTTCCGCTATCGGCTGAATTTGATTGCGAGTGAGATATTTATGCCAGCCAGCCAGACGCA
GACGCGCCGAGACAGAACTTAATGGGCCCGCTAACAGCGCGATTTGCTGGTGACCCAATGCGACCAGATG
CTCCACGCCCAGTCGCGTACCGTCTTCATGGGAGAAAATAATACTGTTGATGGGTGTCTGGTCAGAGACA
TCAAGAAATAACGCCGGAACATTAGTGCAGGCAGCTTCCACAGCAATGGCATCCTGGTCATCCAGCGGAT
AGTTAATGATCAGCCCACTGACGCGTTGCGCGAGAAGATTGTGCACCGCCGCTTTACAGGCTTCGACGCC
GCTTCGTTCTACCATCGACACCACCACGCTGGCACCCAGTTGATCGGCGCGAGATTTAATCGCCGCGACA
ATTTGCGACGGCGCGTGCAGGGCCAGACTGGAGGTGGCAACGCCAATCAGCAACGACTGTTTGCCCGCCA
GTTGTTGTGCCACGCGGTTGGGAATGTAATTCAGCTCCGCCATCGCCGCTTCCACTTTTTCCCGCGTTTT
CGCAGAAACGTGGCTGGCCTGGTTCACCACGCGGGAAACGGTCTGATAAGAGACACCGGCATACTCTGCG
ACATCGTATAACGTTACTGGTTTCACATTCACCACCCTGAATTGACTCTCTTCCGGGCGCTATCATGCCA
TACCGCGAAAGGTTTTGCGCCATTCGATGGTGTCCGGGATCTCGACGCTCTCCCTTATGCGACTCCTGCA
TTAGGAAGCAGCCCAGTAGTAGGTTGAGGCCGTTGAGCACCGCCGCCGCAAGGAATGGTGCATGCAAGGA
GATGGCGCCCAACAGTCCCCCGGCCACGGGGCCTGCCACCATACCCACGCCGAAACAAGCGCTCATGAGC
CCGAAGTGGCGAGCCCGATCTTCCCCATCGGTGATGTCGGCGATATAGGCGCCAGCAACCGCACCTGTGG
CGCCGGTGATGCCGGCCACGATGCGTCCGGCGTAGAGGATCGAGATCGTTTAGGCACCCCAGGCTTTACA
CTTTATGCTTCCGGCTCGTATAATGTGTGGAATTGTGAGCGGATAACAATTTCAGAATTCAAAAGATCTT
TTAAGAAGGAGATATACAT
Features (pLannotate 1.2.2; 14 found; start..end, strand, type, name):
   1242..4421    +  CDS            bepE: BEPE_BRUSU - Experimental evidence at protein level: Swiss-Prot protein existence level 1. Involved in resistance to several unrelated toxic compounds, such as dyes, detergents and antibiotics. From Brucella suis biovar 1 (strain 1330).
   5935..6006    +  terminator     rrnB T1 terminator: transcription terminator T1 from the E. coli rrnB gene
   6022..6049    +  terminator     T7Te terminator: phage T7 early transcription terminator
   6068..6123    -  rep_origin     RSF ori (fragment): Plasmids containing the RSF 1030 origin of replication can be propagated in E. coli cells that contain additional plasmids with compatible origins.
   6211..6756    -  rep_origin     p15A ori: Plasmids containing the medium-copy-number p15A origin of replication can be propagated in E. coli cells that contain a second plasmid with the ColE1 origin.
   6870..6964    -  terminator     lambda t0 terminator: transcription terminator from phage lambda
   6998..7789    -  CDS            neo: KKA2_KLEPN - Also known as kan, nptII. Experimental evidence at protein level: Swiss-Prot protein existence level 1. Resistance to kanamycin, neomycin, paromomycin, ribostamycin, butirosin and gentamicin B. From Klebsiella pneumoniae.
   7821..7925    -  CDS            tnpA (fragment): TN5P_ECOLX - Also known as tnp. Experimental evidence at protein level: Swiss-Prot protein existence level 1. Mediates transposition of transposon Tn5 by a 'cut and paste' mechanism. First, the monomeric transposase binds the 19 bp inverted DNA repeats flanking the transposon. Then, dimerization of the DNA- bound transposase creates a synaptic DNA complex. After nicking of the first DNA strand, excision of the transposon proceeds through a series of intermediates. The transposase then mediates the insertion of the transposon at a new site by strand transfer. The activity of the wild- type tran
   7940..7961    -  protein_bind   CAP binding site: CAP binding activates transcription in the presence of cAMP. E. coli catabolite activator protein
   7974..9056    -  CDS            lacI: lac repressor; lacI; The lac repressor binds to the lac operator to inhibit transcription in E. coli. This inhibition can be relieved by adding lactose or isopropyl-β-D-thiogalactopyranoside (IPTG).
   9057..9134    -  promoter       lacI promoter: lacI
   9142..9421    -  CDS            TcR (fragment): tetracycline efflux protein; tet; confers resistance to tetracycline
   9445..9475    +  promoter       lac UV5 promoter: E. coli lac promoter with an "up" mutation
   9483..9499    +  protein_bind   lac operator: The lac repressor binds to the lac operator to inhibit transcription in E. coli. This inhibition can be relieved by adding lactose or isopropyl-β-D-thiogalactopyranoside (IPTG). lac repressor encoded by lacI
