[The description below was written by a language model from this plasmid's Addgene catalogue record and pLannotate feature annotations shown in this document.]
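Description:
pBbA5k-EPL54 is a bacterial expression plasmid of about 9.5 kb built on the pBbA5k backbone and catalogued as a synthetic biology vector. It replicates in E. coli from a p15A origin, which the record lists as low copy and which is compatible with ColE1-type plasmids. Selection is by kanamycin through a neo/nptII resistance gene followed by a lambda t0 terminator. The backbone also carries lacI under its own promoter. The annotated short fragments of an RSF origin, a Tn5 transposase and a tetracycline resistance gene appear to be backbone remnants rather than functional parts.

The payload is a roughly 5.9 kb insert named Rmet_1702, with a C-terminal His tag, introduced by ligation-independent cloning. The record gives the species as synthetic but notes that part of the plasmid derives from an ATCC DNA source; it does not name the source organism. The insert is transcribed from the lacUV5 promoter with an adjacent lac operator, so plasmid-encoded LacI represses expression until IPTG is added. Transcription ends at tandem rrnB T1 and T7Te terminators.

Automated annotation recognises only one reading frame of about 3.2 kb within the insert. It matches this by homology to BepE, a multidrug efflux protein from Brucella suis, and the rest of the insert is unannotated. That gap suggests additional pump components may be encoded, although the record does not say so.

The associated publication concerns engineering microbial biofuel tolerance and export using efflux pumps, consistent with this construct being one of a set of candidate pumps expressed in E. coli. The listed growth strain is DH1 lacking AcrAB, presumably so that a native efflux system does not mask the activity of the introduced pump.
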