Addgene plasmid #45417: pBbA5k-EPL54
Depositing lab: Aindrila Mukhopadhyay. Depositing organization: Lawrence Berkeley National Laboratory. Publication: Engineering microbial biofuel tolerance and export using efflux pumps. Dunlop MJ, Dossani ZY, Szmidt HL, Chu HC, Lee TS, Keasling JD, Hadi MZ, Mukhopadhyay A. Mol Syst Biol. 2011 May 10;7:487. doi: 10.1038/msb.2011.21. PubMed 21556065.
Backbone
  Vector backbone: pBbA5k
  Vector type: Synthetic Biology
Growth in bacteria
  Bacterial resistance: Kanamycin, 50 μg/mL
  Growth temperature: 37°C
  Growth strain: DH1 with AcrAB knocked out
  Copy number: Low Copy
Gene/Insert
  Gene/Insert name: Rmet_1702
  Species: Synthetic
  Insert size (bp): 5884
  Promoter: LacUV5
  Tag / fusion protein: His (C terminal on insert)
  Cloning method: Ligation Independent Cloning
  Sequencing primers: 5′ CAA AAG ATC TTT TAA GAA GGA GAT ATA CAT ATG GCG AGT GGA CTG GAG TCC; 3′ CAG TGG TGA TGG TGA TGA TGC TCC TTG TTA CGG GTT TCC GG
Resource information
  A portion of this plasmid was derived from a plasmid made by: ATCC 43123D-5
Terms and licenses: Academic/Nonprofit Terms; Industry Terms: Not Available to Industry
Depositor comments: Please note that this plasmid may require a unique bacterial strain, so make sure to confirm that you can also obtain the appropriate growth strain. Please contact us or contact our distributors if you have any questions.
How to cite: pBbA5k-EPL54 was a gift from Aindrila Mukhopadhyay (Addgene plasmid # 45417 ; http://n2t.net/addgene:45417 ; RRID:Addgene_45417)
