>Addgene plasmid #45417 | pBbA5k-EPL54 | addgene partial sequence | sequence record 78341 | pBbA5c-3  5'-CGTTTTATTTGATGCCTGG-3'
GTGGTGATGGTGATGATGCTCCTTGTTACGGGTTTCCGGTTGACTCAGGCTTGCCTGAGGCGCCTGTGCT
GCTTCCGACTCCACGGGCCAGCCACCACCCAGCGCCTTGTAGAGCTGGACAAGTTGGCCAAACTCCGAAC
CAATGAGGGTGGACTGGTCGAGTTGCGCGGCGAACAGCGCGCGCTCGGAATCCAGCACTTCAAGATAGCT
CGTATAACCGCCTTCGTAGCGATCTCGTGCCAGCGAAGCGTAACGGCCCAGCGCATCGACCTGGTCGGTC
TTGGCATTGAGCTGATCGCGCGTACGCTGCACGCTGACCAGCGCATCCGCCACTTCCCGGAACGCTGTCT
GGATGGATTGCTGGTAGGCCTGCAGCGACTGCGTCTGAATCGCCTCCGCCTGCTTGACGTCGCCGGCGAT
CGCGCCACCGGTGAAGATCGGCATACTGATGAGCCCTGCGAACGACCAGGCCCGTGCCGGACCGGTCCAC
AGCCCCGACAGTGCCGTGCTGGCAGCGCCGAACGCGCCGGTCAGCGAAATCGTCGGGAAGTATTCGGCAC
GCGCGGCGCCGATGCGGGCATTGGCCGCCACGAGATTCTGCTCGGCCAGGAGCACGTCCGGCCGCTGCTC
CAGTAACGTCGAAGGCAGGCCGACCGGCACGCCCGGCAAGGTCAACTCGGAGATCGACTTGCCGCGCGGA
ATTTCACGCGGATTCTCGCCCAGCAGACCGGCCAGCAGATCCTCCTGCAGCGCGACTTGCTGGCGGAACT
GCTCGACCGAGGTCAGTGCCGATGCGTATTCCGACCGCGCTTGCGCGAACTCGACCTCGGAGA
